>Addgene plasmid #191358 | pJH2523 | addgene full sequence | sequence record 377515 | Addgene NGS Result
AAGCTTGGGCTGCAGCATGCGGCCGCGAAATATCGATTTTTTCCGAGATATCTAAAATTGAAAGAAATTT
TCGATTTTCTGAGAAAAATACGAAAAAATCGAAAAAAAAACCCAAATTTCGGTTTTTTCGTAAAAAAAGT
CGTAAAAATGTAATTTTTTTCCTGAAAAATCGGAATTTTTTACAAAATATCGGAAAATACTCAAAAAAAA
GCTGAAAATTTCGATTTTCCGGAGAAAAAATCTTTTTAAAAAAATATTTTTTTTTTCAGAAAATAAGAAA
AGCCGAAATTTATAACTATTTCTCCGGAAATTCGAAATTTTTAACGAAATATCGGAATAATTTTTAGATT
TTTCAAGTTTGACTTTGCGAGAAAAAAATCGGAAAAACCTCGATTCGACGCCGAAAAATGCTCCTTTTCG
AAAAGATTTTTGAAATTTCAGAAAATCGACATGCAAGCGCGCTCCACGGCGAAATGACAACGATGATCCA
CCGCCCTCAAAAAGTTGGGTCTCGTTAGGTATTTGGCGGTAAAACTGGTAAAACTCCAGTTTTGCCTCCA
ACGAGACCCAATTTTTTGGGGCGGTGGTGGAGCGCGCTTGCACAAGCTGAAAGCATTTTTCTGCGACTCG
ATAATATTTTGAAAACCTGTGTCAATTCTCGAAATTCTTTTTTTAAAAAATAATCCCGAGCTTCTCTCAG
TCCTCCTCTATGAGGATGTTCCTTTTTTTTGGTTTTTCAATTTTTTTTAAAATTCCAAATTTCTGTTGTG
CAATTCACTTCCCCCCAAGAAATCCCAAAAATCCCCAGTTTTCCCCAAAAATGTTCCGTTTTCATGTGAT
TTTTCCCCCATTTTTAAAACATTTTTTTGACTTTTTTTTAAAATGATTATTATTATTGTTTTCTATTTCA
TGGCCGGTAAATTATTTTTTTTCTTTCTTTTTTTTTGCTCTTTTTTTTCAAGAATTTTCGAATTGTTTGA
AGGGCTGCTCATCTAATCTTTTGTCATTTTGTCCTGATGCCATCATTTCTGAGAGGACCTTTGAAGACTC
GTCACGAAACGGGAGGGGGGCTCAAGTGAGCATTATTATTATTATTATTGTCGCAAAAAGTTTACCCCGG
GCTCCCTCTGGCTCCCCTCTTTGAGCAAGGGTTTAAGGGCTCATTTTGATGACGAATTGCTCATTGGGAT
TATAGTCACGCCCCTCTTTTGGAGCAACTACACAACTGAGCCACAGTAATCCTTGGGGGCGGGGTCAGTA
GGACCCCCTCCGGAATAGGGAAAAGCTCAGTTCACCGCCAAAAATTGGCCAAAGGACCCAAAGGTATGTT
TCGAATGATACTAACATAACATAGAACATTTTCAGGAGGACCCTTGGCTAGCGTCGACGGATCCAAAAAA
TGGGTTCTCATCATCATCATCATCATGGTATGGCTAGCATGACTGGTGGACAGCAAATGGGTCGGGATCT
GTACGACGATGACGATAAGGATCTCGCCACCATGGTCGACTCATCACGTCGTAAGTGGAATAAGACAGGT
CACGCAGTCAGAGCTATAGGTCGGCTGAGCTCACTCGAGGTAAGTTTAAACATTATATACTAACTAACGG
ATTATATTTAAATTTTCAGAACGTCTATATCAAGGCCGACAAGCAGAAGAACGGCATCAAGGCGAACTTC
AAGATCCGCCACAACATCGAGGACGGCGGCGTGCAGCTCGCCTACCACTACCAGCAGAACACCCCCATCG
GCGACGGCCCCGTGCTGCTGCCCGACAACCACTACCTGAGCGTGCAGTCCAAACTTTCGAAAGACCCCAA
CGAGAAGCGCGATCACATGGTCCTGCTGGAGTTCGTGACCGCCGCCGGGATCACTCTCGGCATGGACGAG
CTGTACAAGGGCGGTACCGGAGGTAAGTTTAAACAGTTCGGTACTAACTAACCCTGATTATTTAAATTTT
CAGGGAGCATGGTGAGCAAGGGCGAGGAGCTGTTCACCGGGGTGGTGCCCATCCTGGTCGAGCTGGACGG
CGACGTAAACGGCCACAAGTTCAGCGTGTCCGGCGAGGGTGAGGGCGATGCCACCTACGGCAAGCTGACC
CTGAAGTTCATCTGCACCACCGGCAAGCTGCCCGTGCCCTGGCCCACCCTCGTGACCACCCTGACCTACG
GCGTGCAGTGCTTCAGCCGCTACCCCGACCACATGAAGCAGCACGACTTCTTCAAGTCCGCCATGCCCGA
AGGCTACATCCAGGAGCGCACCATCTTCTTCAAGGACGACGGCAACTACAAGACCCGCGCCGAGGTGAAG
TTCGAGGGCGACACCCTGGTGAACCGCATCGAGCTGAAGGGCATCGACTTCAAGGAGGACGGCAACATCC
TGGGGCACAAGCTGGAGTACAACACGCGTGACCAACTGACTGAAGGTAAGTTTAAACTTGGACTTACTAA
CTAACCATACATATTTAAATTTTCAGAGCAGATCGCAGAATTTAAAGAGGCTTTCTCCCTATTTGACAAG
GACGGGGATGGGACAATAACAACCAAGGAGCTGGGGACGGTGATGCGGTCTCTGGGGCAGAACCCCACAG
AAGCAGAGCTGCAGGACATGATCAATGAAGTAGATGCCGACGGTGACGGCACAATCGACTTCCCTGAGTT
CCTGACAATGATGGCAAGAAAAATGAAAGACACAGACAGTGAAGAAGAAATTAGAGAAGCGTTCCGTGTG
TTTGATAAGGATGGCAATGGCTACATCAGTGCAGCAGAGCTTCGCCACGTGATGACAAACCTTGGAGAGA
AGTTAACAGATGAAGAGGTTGATGAAATGATCAGGGAAGCAGACATCGATGGGGATGGTCAGGTAAACTA
CGAAGAGTTTGTACAAATGATGACAGCGAAGTAGGATCCCCGAGATCTTCAGCGCTCAGCATTCGTAGAA
TTGTAAGTTTAAACTTTCTCATACTAACTAACGCGCTCTATTTAAATTTTCAGAATTCGCTGTCTCATCC
TACTTTCACCTAGTTAACTGCTTGTCTTAAAATCTATGCTTCTCTTTAGTATCTAAAATTTTCCTAGAAG
CTTACAAGTATATAAATGGTCTCTTCTCAATAAAGGTTGTATATTTATTCATCTTATTGAATCTGCCATT
TCCTCGTTTTTGCGAGTTTATATACCTTCCAATTTTCTTTCTATTGTATTTTCAACTTCTAATTTTAATT
CAGGGAAACTGCTTCAACGCATCGGTACCCTATGGTCTCAAAGGGTGAAGAAGATAACATGGCAATTATT
AAAGAGTTTATGCGTTTCAAGGTGCATATGGAGGGATCTGTCAATGGGCATGAGTTTGAAATTGAAGGTG
AAGGAGAAGGCCGACCATATGAGGGAACACAAACCGCAAAACTAAAGGTAAGTTTAAACATATATATACT
AACTAACCCTGATTATTTAAATTTTCAGGTAACTAAAGGCGGACCATTACCATTCGCCTGGGACATCCTC
TCTCCACAGTTCATGTATGGAAGTAAAGCTTATGTTAAACATCCGGCAGATATACCAGATTATTTGAAAC
TTTCATTCCCGGAGGGTTTTAAGTGGGAACGCGTAATGAATTTTGAAGACGGAGGAGTTGTTACAGTGAC
GCAAGACTCAAGGTAAGTTTAAACAGTTCGGTACTAACTAACCATACATATTTAAATTTTCAGCCTCCAA
GATGGAGAATTTATTTATAAAGTCAAACTTCGAGGAACGAATTTCCCCTCGGATGGATCTGTTATGCAGA
AGAAGACTATGGGATGGGAAGCTTCAAGTGAAAGAATGTACCCTGAAGACGGTGCTCTTAAGGGAGAGAT
TAAACAACGTCTTAAATTGAAAGATGGAGGACATTACGATGCTGAGGTAAGTTTAAACATGATTTTACTA
ACTAACTAATCTGATTTAAATTTTCAGGTGAAGACAACTTACAAAGCCAAAAAACCAGTTCAGCTGCCAG
GAGCGTACAATGTTAATATTAAACTGGATATCACCTCCCACAACGAGGATTACACTATCGTTGAGCAATA
TGAAAGAGCTGAAGGGCGGCACTCGACAGGTGGCATGGATGAATTGTATAAGTAGGAGCTCCCGAGATCT
TCAGCGCTCAGCATTCGTAGAATTGTAAGTTTAAACTTTCTCATACTAACTAACGCGCTCTATTTAAATT
TTCAGAATTCCAACTGAGCGCCGGTCGCTACCATTACCAACTTGTCTGGTGTCAAAAATAATAGGGGCCG
CTGTCATCAGAGTAAGTTTAAACTGAGTTCTACTAACTAACGAGTAATATTTAAATTTTCAGCATCTCGC
GCCCGTGCCTCTGACTTCTAAGTCCAATTACTCTTCAACATCCCTACATGCTCTTTCTCCCTGTGCTCCC
ACCCCCTATTTTTGTTATTATCAAAAAACTTCTCTTAATTTCTTTGTTTTTTAGCTTCTTTTAAGTCACC
TCTAACAATGAAATTGTGTAGATTCAAAAATAGAATTAATTCGTAATAAAAAGTCGAAAAAAATTGTGCT
CCCTCCCCCCATTAATAATAATTCTATCCCAAAATCTACACAATGTTCTGTGTACACTTCTTATGTTTTT
TACTTCTGATAAATTTTTTTGAAACATCATAGAAAAAACCGCACACAAAATACCTTATCATATGTTACGT
TTCAGTTTATGACCGCAATTTTTATTTCTTCGCACGTCTGGGCCTCTCATGACGTCAAATCATGCTCATC
GTGAAAAAGTTTTGGAGTATTTTTGGAATTTTTCAATCAAGTGAAAGTTTATGAAATTAATTTTCCTGCT
TTTGCTTTTTGGGGTTTCCCCTATTGTTTGTCAAGATTTCGAGGACGGCGTTTTTCTTGCTAAAATCACA
AGTATTGATGAGCACGATGCAAGAAAGATCGGAAGAAGGTTTGGGTTTGAGGCTCAGTGGAAGGTGAGTA
GAAGTTGATAATTTGAAAGTGGAGTAGTGTCTATGGGGTTTTTGCCTTAAATGACAGAATACATTCCCAA
TATACCAAACATAACTGTTTCCTACTAGTCGGCCGTACGGGCCCTTTCGTCTCGCGCGTTTCGGTGATGA
CGGTGAAAACCTCTGACACATGCAGCTCCCGGAGACGGTCACAGCTTGTCTGTAAGCGGATGCCGGGAGC
AGACAAGCCCGTCAGGGCGCGTCAGCGGGTGTTGGCGGGTGTCGGGGCTGGCTTAACTATGCGGCATCAG
AGCAGATTGTACTGAGAGTGCACCATATGCGGTGTGAAATACCGCACAGATGCGTAAGGAGAAAATACCG
CATCAGGCGGCCTTAAGGGCCTCGTGATACGCCTATTTTTATAGGTTAATGTCATGATAATAATGGTTTC
TTAGACGTCAGGTGGCACTTTTCGGGGAAATGTGCGCGGAACCCCTATTTGTTTATTTTTCTAAATACAT
TCAAATATGTATCCGCTCATGAGACAATAACCCTGATAAATGCTTCAATAATATTGAAAAAGGAAGAGTA
TGAGTATTCAACATTTCCGTGTCGCCCTTATTCCCTTTTTTGCGGCATTTTGCCTTCCTGTTTTTGCTCA
CCCAGAAACGCTGGTGAAAGTAAAAGATGCTGAAGATCAGTTGGGTGCACGAGTGGGTTACATCGAACTG
GATCTCAACAGCGGTAAGATCCTTGAGAGTTTTCGCCCCGAAGAACGTTTTCCAATGATGAGCACTTTTA
AAGTTCTGCTATGTGGCGCGGTATTATCCCGTATTGACGCCGGGCAAGAGCAACTCGGTCGCCGCATACA
CTATTCTCAGAATGACTTGGTTGAGTACTCACCAGTCACAGAAAAGCATCTTACGGATGGCATGACAGTA
AGAGAATTATGCAGTGCTGCCATAACCATGAGTGATAACACTGCGGCCAACTTACTTCTGACAACGATCG
GAGGACCGAAGGAGCTAACCGCTTTTTTGCACAACATGGGGGATCATGTAACTCGCCTTGATCGTTGGGA
ACCGGAGCTGAATGAAGCCATACCAAACGACGAGCGTGACACCACGATGCCTGTAGCAATGGCAACAACG
TTGCGCAAACTATTAACTGGCGAACTACTTACTCTAGCTTCCCGGCAACAATTAATAGACTGGATGGAGG
CGGATAAAGTTGCAGGACCACTTCTGCGCTCGGCCCTTCCGGCTGGCTGGTTTATTGCTGATAAATCTGG
AGCCGGTGAGCGTGGGTCTCGCGGTATCATTGCAGCACTGGGGCCAGATGGTAAGCCCTCCCGTATCGTA
GTTATCTACACGACGGGGAGTCAGGCAACTATGGATGAACGAAATAGACAGATCGCTGAGATAGGTGCCT
CACTGATTAAGCATTGGTAACTGTCAGACCAAGTTTACTCATATATACTTTAGATTGATTTAAAACTTCA
TTTTTAATTTAAAAGGATCTAGGTGAAGATCCTTTTTGATAATCTCATGACCAAAATCCCTTAACGTGAG
TTTTCGTTCCACTGAGCGTCAGACCCCGTAGAAAAGATCAAAGGATCTTCTTGAGATCCTTTTTTTCTGC
GCGTAATCTGCTGCTTGCAAACAAAAAAACCACCGCTACCAGCGGTGGTTTGTTTGCCGGATCAAGAGCT
ACCAACTCTTTTTCCGAAGGTAACTGGCTTCAGCAGAGCGCAGATACCAAATACTGTTCTTCTAGTGTAG
CCGTAGTTAGGCCACCACTTCAAGAACTCTGTAGCACCGCCTACATACCTCGCTCTGCTAATCCTGTTAC
CAGTGGCTGCTGCCAGTGGCGATAAGTCGTGTCTTACCGGGTTGGACTCAAGACGATAGTTACCGGATAA
GGCGCAGCGGTCGGGCTGAACGGGGGGTTCGTGCACACAGCCCAGCTTGGAGCGAACGACCTACACCGAA
CTGAGATACCTACAGCGTGAGCTATGAGAAAGCGCCACGCTTCCCGAAGGGAGAAAGGCGGACAGGTATC
CGGTAAGCGGCAGGGTCGGAACAGGAGAGCGCACGAGGGAGCTTCCAGGGGGAAACGCCTGGTATCTTTA
TAGTCCTGTCGGGTTTCGCCACCTCTGACTTGAGCGTCGATTTTTGTGATGCTCGTCAGGGGGGCGGAGC
CTATGGAAAAACGCCAGCAACGCGGCCTTTTTACGGTTCCTGGCCTTTTGCTGGCCTTTTGCTCACATGT
TCTTTCCTGCGTTATCCCCTGATTCTGTGGATAACCGTATTACCGCCTTTGAGTGAGCTGATACCGCTCG
CCGCAGCCGAACGACCGAGCGCAGCGAGTCAGTGAGCGAGGAAGCGGAAGAGCGCCCAATACGCAAACCG
CCTCTCCCCGCGCGTTGGCCGATTCATTAATGCAGCTGGCACGACAGGTTTCCCGACTGGAAAGCGGGCA
GTGAGCGCAACGCAATTAATGTGAGTTAGCTCACTCATTAGGCACCCCAGGCTTTACACTTTATGCTTCC
GGCTCGTATGTTGTGTGGAATTGTGAGCGGATAACAATTTCACACAGGAAACAGCTATGACCATGATTAC
GCCAAGCTGTAAGTTTAAACATGATCTTACTAACTAACTATTCTCATTTAAATTTTCAGAGCTTAAAAAT
GGCTGAAATCACTCACAACGATGGATACGCTAACAACTTGGAAATGAAAT
Features (pLannotate 1.2.2; 16 found; start..end, strand, type, name):
   1409..1429    +  CDS            capTEV™ (fragment): composite tag for in vivo biotinylation, TEV protease cleavage, and 6xHis tagging
   1430..1462    +  CDS            T7 tag (gene 10 leader): leader peptide from bacteriophage T7 gene 10 promotes efficient translation in E. coli
   1466..1489    +  CDS            Xpress™ tag: Xpress™ epitope tag, including an enterokinase recognition and cleavage site
   1517..1573    +  CDS            calmodulin-binding peptide: calmodulin-binding peptide from avian smooth muscle myosin light chain kinase
   1627..2901    +  CDS            GCaMP2 (fragment): GCaMP2 is a basic (constitutively fluorescent) green fluorescent protein published in 2006, derived from Aequorea victoria.
   3252..4112    +  CDS            mCherry: mCherry is a basic (constitutively fluorescent) red fluorescent protein published in 2004, derived from Discosoma sp.. It is reported to be a very rapidly-maturing monomer with low acid sensitivity.
   4811..4963    +  CDS            aex-5 (fragment): AEX5_CAEEL - Also known as kpc-3 From Caenorhabditis elegans.
   5091..5126    +  CDS            rop (fragment): Rop protein, which maintains plasmids at low copy number; rop
   5228..5327    +  misc_feature   bom (fragment): basis of mobility region from pBR322
   5425..5529    +  promoter       AmpR promoter: bla
   5530..6390    +  CDS            AmpR: β-lactamase; bla; confers resistance to ampicillin, carbenicillin, and related antibiotics
   6561..7149    +  rep_origin     ori: high-copy-number ColE1/pMB1/pBR322/pUC origin of replication
   7332..7424    +  CDS            lacI (fragment): lac repressor; lacI; The lac repressor binds to the lac operator to inhibit transcription in E. coli. This inhibition can be relieved by adding lactose or isopropyl-β-D-thiogalactopyranoside (IPTG).
   7437..7458    +  protein_bind   CAP binding site: CAP binding activates transcription in the presence of cAMP. E. coli catabolite activator protein
   7473..7503    +  promoter       lac promoter: promoter for the E. coli lac operon
   7511..7527    +  protein_bind   lac operator: The lac repressor binds to the lac operator to inhibit transcription in E. coli. This inhibition can be relieved by adding lactose or isopropyl-β-D-thiogalactopyranoside (IPTG). lac repressor encoded by lacI
