[The description below was written by a language model from this plasmid's Addgene catalogue record and pLannotate feature annotations shown in this document.]
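Description:
pJH2523 is a C. elegans expression plasmid built on a pBluescript-type (pBSK) backbone and propagated in E. coli as a high-copy plasmid. It carries a ColE1/pUC-class origin of replication and a β-lactamase gene with its own promoter for ampicillin selection. Remnants of the lac promoter/operator region and short rop, bom and lacI fragments are also annotated; these are backbone leftovers with no stated role in worms. The catalogue lists a total size of 7,687 bp, and the sequenced record is 7,680 nt.

The payload is a bicistronic calcium-imaging cassette driven by the unc-25 promoter, which the record describes as giving expression in DD motor neurons. The promoter itself is not annotated in the feature table but presumably occupies the unannotated region upstream of the coding sequence. The first open reading frame is GCaMP3, a genetically encoded green calcium indicator. The annotation software labels it as a GCaMP2 fragment preceded by a His-tag fragment, T7 leader, Xpress epitope and myosin light chain kinase calmodulin-binding peptide, which are standard N-terminal parts of the GCaMP family.

Downstream lies an mCherry-type red fluorescent protein (wCherry, generally a worm-optimised version). The catalogue lists it as a C-terminal fusion. However, the construct name indicates an SL2 trans-splicing spacer (UrSL2) between the two genes, and there is an unannotated gap of several hundred bases between the two reading frames. Both points suggest operon-style co-expression of two separate proteins rather than a fusion. An unc-54 3' UTR terminates the cassette; the nearby aex-5 fragment annotation probably reflects flanking genomic sequence. The red signal offers a calcium-independent reference for ratiometric imaging of DD neuron activity, as in the depositors' study of juvenile motor circuit function.
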