Addgene plasmid #191358: pJH2523
Purpose: Punc-25-GCaMP3::UrSL2 ::wCherry unc-54 3' UTR C.elegans DD neurou expression of GCaMP3 RFP
Depositing lab: Mei Zhen. Publication: Extrasynaptic signaling enables an asymmetric juvenile motor circuit to produce symmetric undulation. Lu Y, Ahamed T, Mulcahy B, Meng J, Witvliet D, Guan SA, Holmyard D, Hung W, Wen Q, Chisholm AD, Samuel ADT, Zhen M. Curr Biol. 2022 Nov 7;32(21):4631-4644.e5. doi: 10.1016/j.cub.2022.09.002. Epub 2022 Sep 30. PubMed 36182701.
Backbone
  Vector backbone: pBSK
  Backbone manufacturer: stratagene
  Backbone size w/o insert (bp): 6185
  Total vector size (bp): 7687
  Vector type: Worm Expression
Growth in bacteria
  Bacterial resistance: Ampicillin, 100 μg/mL
  Growth temperature: 37°C
  Growth strain: DH5alpha
  Copy number: High Copy
Gene/Insert
  Gene/Insert name: GCaMP3
  Species: C. elegans (nematode)
  Insert size (bp): 1502
  Promoter: Punc-25
  Tag / fusion protein: mCherry (C terminal on insert)
  Cloning method: Restriction Enzyme; 5′ cloning site BamHI (not destroyed); 3′ cloning site BamHI (not destroyed)
  Sequencing primers: 5′ ACGgatccaaaaaATGGGTTCTCA; 3′ CTCGGGgatccTACTTCGCTGTCATCATT
Terms and licenses: Academic/Nonprofit Terms; Industry Terms: Not Available to Industry
Depositor comments: Please visit https://www.biorxiv.org/content/10.1101/2021.09.21.461278v4 for bioRxiv preprint.
How to cite: pJH2523 was a gift from Mei Zhen (Addgene plasmid # 191358 ; http://n2t.net/addgene:191358 ; RRID:Addgene_191358)
